>Addgene plasmid #235621 | pCAGEN_NES_V5_eMagAF_C141 | addgene full sequence | sequence record 467574 | Addgene NGS Result
GGTCGACATTGATTATTGACTAGTTATTAATAGTAATCAATTACGGGGTCATTAGTTCATAGCCCATATA
TGGAGTTCCGCGTTACATAACTTACGGTAAATGGCCCGCCTGGCTGACCGCCCAACGACCCCCGCCCATT
GACGTCAATAATGACGTATGTTCCCATAGTAACGCCAATAGGGACTTTCCATTGACGTCAATGGGTGGAG
TATTTACGGTAAACTGCCCACTTGGCAGTACATCAAGTGTATCATATGCCAAGTACGCCCCCTATTGACG
TCAATGACGGTAAATGGCCCGCCTGGCATTATGCCCAGTACATGACCTTATGGGACTTTCCTACTTGGCA
GTACATCTACGTATTAGTCATCGCTATTACCATGGTCGAGGTGAGCCCCACGTTCTGCTTCACTCTCCCC
ATCTCCCCCCCCTCCCCACCCCCAATTTTGTATTTATTTATTTTTTAATTATTTTGTGCAGCGATGGGGG
CGGGGGGGGGGGGGGGGCGCGCCAGGCGGGGCGGGGCGGGGCGAGGGGCGGGGCGGGGCGAGGCGGAGAG
GTGCGGCGGCAGCCAATCAGAGCGGCGCGCTCCGAAAGTTTCCTTTTATGGCGAGGCGGCGGCGGCGGCG
GCCCTATAAAAAGCGAAGCGCGCGGCGGGCGGGAGTCGCTGCGCGCTGCCTTCGCCCCGTGCCCCGCTCC
GCCGCCGCCTCGCGCCGCCCGCCCCGGCTCTGACTGACCGCGTTACTCCCACAGGTGAGCGGGCGGGACG
GCCCTTCTCCTCCGGGCTGTAATTAGCGCTTGGTTTAATGACGGCTTGTTTCTTTTCTGTGGCTGCGTGA
AAGCCTTGAGGGGCTCCGGGAGGGCCCTTTGTGCGGGGGGAGCGGCTCGGGGGGTGCGTGCGTGTGTGTG
TGCGTGGGGAGCGCCGCGTGCGGCTCCGCGCTGCCCGGCGGCTGTGAGCGCTGCGGGCGCGGCGCGGGGC
TTTGTGCGCTCCGCAGTGTGCGCGAGGGGAGCGCGGCCGGGGGCGGTGCCCCGCGGTGCGGGGGGGGCTG
CGAGGGGAACAAAGGCTGCGTGCGGGGTGTGTGCGTGGGGGGGTGAGCAGGGGGTGTGGGCGCGTCGGTC
GGGCTGCAACCCCCCCTGCACCCCCCTCCCCGAGTTGCTGAGCACGGCCCGGCTTCGGGTGCGGGGCTCC
GTACGGGGCGTGGCGCGGGGCTCGCCGTGCCGGGCGGGGGGTGGCGGCAGGTGGGGGTGCCGGGCGGGGC
GGGGCCGCCTCGGGCCGGGGAGGGCTCGGGGGAGGGGCGCGGCGGCCCCCGGAGCGCCGGCGGCTGTCGA
GGCGCGGCGAGCCGCAGCCATTGCCTTTTATGGTAATCGTGCGAGAGGGCGCAGGGACTTCCTTTGTCCC
AAATCTGTGCGGAGCCGAAATCTGGGAGGCGCCGCCGCACCCCCTCTAGCGGGCGCGGGGCGAAGCGGTG
CGGCGCCGGCAGGAAGGAAATGGGCGGGGAGGGCCTTCGTGCGTCGCCGCGCCGCCGTCCCCTTCTCCCT
CTCCAGCCTCGGGGCTGTCCGCGGGGGGACGGCTGCCTTCGGGGGGGACGGGGCAGGGCGGGGTTCGGCT
TCTGGCGTGTGACCGGCGGCTCTAGAGCCTCTGCTAACCATGTTCATGCCTTCTTCTTTTTCCTACAGCT
CCTGGGCAACGTGCTGGTTATTGTGCTGTCTCATCATTTTGGCAAAGAATTCCTCGAATGCTGCAGAAGA
AGCTGGAGGAGCTGGAACTGGGCTCTTCCGGTAAGCCTATCCCTAACCCTCTCCTCGGTCTCGATTCTAC
GGGATCCTCTGGACACACTCTTTACGCCCCTGGAGGATACGACATTATGGGATATTTGGATCAGATTGCG
AACCGCCCAAACCCTCAGGTCGAACTGGGGCCTGTGGACCTGTCATGTGCCCTGATCCTGTGCGATCTGA
AGCAAAAGGACACTCCGATCGTCTACGCCTCGGAAGCCTTCTTGGAGATGACCGGATACAACAGACATGA
GGTGCTCGGCAGGAACTGCAGATTCCTGCAGTCCCCCGACGGGATGGTGAAACCAAAGTCGACTCGCAAA
TATGTGGACTCGAACACGATCTTCACCATCAAGAAGGCCATCGACCGGAACGCCGAGGTCCAGGTGGAGG
TGGTCAACTTTAAGAAGAACGGCCAGCGGTTCGTGAACTTTCTGACCATCATTCCGGTCCGGGATGAAAC
CGGAGAGTACAGATACTCCATCGGATTCCAGTGCGAAACCGAAGGCAGTGGATCCGGCGGCAGTGGATCC
GGCCAGGGACCAGCAGCCGCAATCGGCTTGTCCCTGGTCATTGGGATTGTGATGGCCGAAGTTCTCAGAA
AGCTGGGAGCTGATAAGGTGAGGGTTAAATGGCCTAACGATCTGTATTTGCAGGACCGGAAACTGGCCGG
AATACTGGTGGAGCTGACTGGCAAGACTGGCGACGCCGCTCAGATAGTCATCGGAGCCGGTATAAATATG
GCCATGAGGCGCGTCGAGGAATCCGTGGTGAACCAAGGCTGGATCACCTTGCAAGAGGCCGGTATTAACC
TGGATAGAAACACCCTGGCCGCTATGCTGATACGCGAACTGCGCGCCGCCCTGGAACTGTTCGAGCAGGA
GGGACTCGCTCCATATCTGAGTCGCTGGGAAAAATTGGATAACTTCATAAACCGACCCGTGAAGCTGATC
ATCGGCGACAAGGAAATTTTCGGAATCTCTCGCGGCATCGATAAACAGGGGGCATTGCTGCTCGAGCAGG
ATGGGATTATTAAGCCATGGATGGGCGGGGAAATCTCCCTTAGATCTGCAGAGAAGTGATCGAGGATATC
GCGGCCGCACTCCTCAGGTGCAGGCTGCCTATCAGAAGGTGGTGGCTGGTGTGGCCAATGCCCTGGCTCA
CAAATACCACTGAGATCTTTTTCCCTCTGCCAAAAATTATGGGGACATCATGAAGCCCCTTGAGCATCTG
ACTTCTGGCTAATAAAGGAAATTTATTTTCATTGCAATAGTGTGTTGGAATTTTTTGTGTCTCTCACTCG
GAAGGACATATGGGAGGGCAAATCATTTAAAACATCAGAATGAGTATTTGGTTTAGAGTTTGGCAACATA
TGCCCATATGCTGGCTGCCATGAACAAAGGTTGGCTATAAAGAGGTCATCAGTATATGAAACAGCCCCCT
GCTGTCCATTCCTTATTCCATAGAAAAGCCTTGACTTGAGGTTAGATTTTTTTTATATTTTGTTTTGTGT
TATTTTTTTCTTTAACATCCCTAAAATTTTCCTTACATGTTTTACTAGCCAGATTTTTCCTCCTCTCCTG
ACTACTCCCAGTCATAGCTGTCCCTCTTCTCTTATGGAGATCCCTCGACCTGCAGCCCAAGCTTGGCGTA
ATCATGGTCATAGCTGTTTCCTGTGTGAAATTGTTATCCGCTCACAATTCCACACAACATACGAGCCGGA
AGCATAAAGTGTAAAGCCTGGGGTGCCTAATGAGTGAGCTAACTCACATTAATTGCGTTGCGCTCACTGC
CCGCTTTCCAGTCGGGAAACCTGTCGTGCCAGCGGATCCGCATCTCAATTAGTCAGCAACCATAGTCCCG
CCCCTAACTCCGCCCATCCCGCCCCTAACTCCGCCCAGTTCCGCCCATTCTCCGCCCCATGGCTGACTAA
TTTTTTTTATTTATGCAGAGGCCGAGGCCGCCTCGGCCTCTGAGCTATTCCAGAAGTAGTGAGGAGGCTT
TTTTGGAGGCCTAGGCTTTTGCAAAAAGCTAACTTGTTTATTGCAGCTTATAATGGTTACAAATAAAGCA
ATAGCATCACAAATTTCACAAATAAAGCATTTTTTTCACTGCATTCTAGTTGTGGTTTGTCCAAACTCAT
CAATGTATCTTATCATGTCTGGATCCGCTGCATTAATGAATCGGCCAACGCGCGGGGAGAGGCGGTTTGC
GTATTGGGCGCTCTTCCGCTTCCTCGCTCACTGACTCGCTGCGCTCGGTCGTTCGGCTGCGGCGAGCGGT
ATCAGCTCACTCAAAGGCGGTAATACGGTTATCCACAGAATCAGGGGATAACGCAGGAAAGAACATGTGA
GCAAAAGGCCAGCAAAAGGCCAGGAACCGTAAAAAGGCCGCGTTGCTGGCGTTTTTCCATAGGCTCCGCC
CCCCTGACGAGCATCACAAAAATCGACGCTCAAGTCAGAGGTGGCGAAACCCGACAGGACTATAAAGATA
CCAGGCGTTTCCCCCTGGAAGCTCCCTCGTGCGCTCTCCTGTTCCGACCCTGCCGCTTACCGGATACCTG
TCCGCCTTTCTCCCTTCGGGAAGCGTGGCGCTTTCTCATAGCTCACGCTGTAGGTATCTCAGTTCGGTGT
AGGTCGTTCGCTCCAAGCTGGGCTGTGTGCACGAACCCCCCGTTCAGCCCGACCGCTGCGCCTTATCCGG
TAACTATCGTCTTGAGTCCAACCCGGTAAGACACGACTTATCGCCACTGGCAGCAGCCACTGGTAACAGG
ATTAGCAGAGCGAGGTATGTAGGCGGTGCTACAGAGTTCTTGAAGTGGTGGCCTAACTACGGCTACACTA
GAAGAACAGTATTTGGTATCTGCGCTCTGCTGAAGCCAGTTACCTTCGGAAAAAGAGTTGGTAGCTCTTG
ATCCGGCAAACAAACCACCGCTGGTAGCGGTGGTTTTTTTGTTTGCAAGCAGCAGATTACGCGCAGAAAA
AAAGGATCTCAAGAAGATCCTTTGATCTTTTCTACGGGGTCTGACGCTCAGTGGAACGAAAACTCACGTT
AAGGGATTTTGGTCATGAGATTATCAAAAAGGATCTTCACCTAGATCCTTTTAAATTAAAAATGAAGTTT
TAAATCAATCTAAAGTATATATGAGTAAACTTGGTCTGACAGTTACCAATGCTTAATCAGTGAGGCACCT
ATCTCAGCGATCTGTCTATTTCGTTCATCCATAGTTGCCTGACTCCCCGTCGTGTAGATAACTACGATAC
GGGAGGGCTTACCATCTGGCCCCAGTGCTGCAATGATACCGCGAGACCCACGCTCACCGGCTCCAGATTT
ATCAGCAATAAACCAGCCAGCCGGAAGGGCCGAGCGCAGAAGTGGTCCTGCAACTTTATCCGCCTCCATC
CAGTCTATTAATTGTTGCCGGGAAGCTAGAGTAAGTAGTTCGCCAGTTAATAGTTTGCGCAACGTTGTTG
CCATTGCTACAGGCATCGTGGTGTCACGCTCGTCGTTTGGTATGGCTTCATTCAGCTCCGGTTCCCAACG
ATCAAGGCGAGTTACATGATCCCCCATGTTGTGCAAAAAAGCGGTTAGCTCCTTCGGTCCTCCGATCGTT
GTCAGAAGTAAGTTGGCCGCAGTGTTATCACTCATGGTTATGGCAGCACTGCATAATTCTCTTACTGTCA
TGCCATCCGTAAGATGCTTTTCTGTGACTGGTGAGTACTCAACCAAGTCATTCTGAGAATAGTGTATGCG
GCGACCGAGTTGCTCTTGCCCGGCGTCAATACGGGATAATACCGCGCCACATAGCAGAACTTTAAAAGTG
CTCATCATTGGAAAACGTTCTTCGGGGCGAAAACTCTCAAGGATCTTACCGCTGTTGAGATCCAGTTCGA
TGTAACCCACTCGTGCACCCAACTGATCTTCAGCATCTTTTACTTTCACCAGCGTTTCTGGGTGAGCAAA
AACAGGAAGGCAAAATGCCGCAAAAAAGGGAATAAGGGCGACACGGAAATGTTGAATACTCATACTCTTC
CTTTTTCAATATTATTGAAGCATTTATCAGGGTTATTGTCTCATGAGCGGATACATATTTGAATGTATTT
AGAAAAATAAACAAATAGGGGTTCCGCGCACATTTCCCCGAAAAGTGCCACCTG
Features (pLannotate 1.2.2; 20 found; start..end, strand, type, name):
      5..384     +  enhancer       CMV enhancer: human cytomegalovirus immediate early enhancer
    386..661     +  promoter       chicken β-actin promoter: No description available
    662..1678    +  intron         chimeric intron: chimera between introns from chicken β-actin and rabbit β-globin
   1676..1732    +  CDS            HBB (fragment): HBB_LEPEU - Experimental evidence at protein level: Swiss-Prot protein existence level 1. Involved in oxygen transport from the lung to the various peripheral tissues. From Lepus europaeus (European hare).
   1780..1821    +  CDS            V5 tag: epitope tag from simian virus 5
   1834..2283    +  CDS            nMagHigh1: "negative Magnet" variant of an N-terminally truncated Vivid (VVD) blue light photoreceptor from Neurospora crassa (Kawano et al., 2015) rapidly heterodimerizes with pMag or pMagFast2 upon blue light irradiation
   2323..2856    +  CDS            birA (fragment): BIRA_ECOLI - Also known as bioR, dhbB. Experimental evidence at protein level: Swiss-Prot protein existence level 1. Acts both as a biotin--[acetyl-CoA-carboxylase] ligase and a biotin-operon repressor. In the presence of ATP, BirA activates biotin to form the BirA-biotinyl-5'-adenylate (BirA-bio-5'-AMP or holoBirA) complex. HoloBirA can either transfer the biotinyl moiety to the biotin carboxyl carrier protein (BCCP) subunit of acetyl-CoA carboxylase, or bind to the biotin operator site and inhibit transcription of the operon. From Escherichia coli (strain K12).
   2879..2950    +  CDS            HBB (fragment): HBB_PONPY - Experimental evidence at transcript level: Swiss-Prot protein existence level 2. Involved in oxygen transport from the lung to the various peripheral tissues. From Pongo pygmaeus (Bornean orangutan).
   3021..3076    +  polyA_signal   β-globin poly(A) signal: rabbit β-globin polyadenylation signal (Gil and Proudfoot, 1987)
   3461..3477    -  protein_bind   lac operator: The lac repressor binds to the lac operator to inhibit transcription in E. coli. This inhibition can be relieved by adding lactose or isopropyl-β-D-thiogalactopyranoside (IPTG). lac repressor encoded by lacI
   3485..3515    -  promoter       lac promoter: promoter for the E. coli lac operon
   3530..3551    -  protein_bind   CAP binding site: CAP binding activates transcription in the presence of cAMP. E. coli catabolite activator protein
   3564..3603    -  CDS            lacI (fragment): lac repressor; lacI; The lac repressor binds to the lac operator to inhibit transcription in E. coli. This inhibition can be relieved by adding lactose or isopropyl-β-D-thiogalactopyranoside (IPTG).
   3610..3632    +  promoter       SV40 promoter (fragment): SV40 enhancer and early promoter
   3656..3791    +  rep_origin     SV40 ori: SV40 origin of replication
   3811..3945    +  polyA_signal   SV40 poly(A) signal: SV40 polyadenylation signal
   3947..4001    -  CDS            lacI (fragment): lac repressor; lacI; The lac repressor binds to the lac operator to inhibit transcription in E. coli. This inhibition can be relieved by adding lactose or isopropyl-β-D-thiogalactopyranoside (IPTG).
   4184..4772    -  rep_origin     ori: high-copy-number ColE1/pMB1/pBR322/pUC origin of replication
   4943..5803    -  CDS            AmpR: β-lactamase; bla; confers resistance to ampicillin, carbenicillin, and related antibiotics
   5804..5908    -  promoter       AmpR promoter: bla
