[The description below was written by a language model from this plasmid's Addgene catalogue record and pLannotate feature annotations shown in this document.]
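Description:
pCAGEN_NES_V5_eMagAF_C141 is a 5.9 kb mammalian expression plasmid built on the pCAGEN backbone. It is propagated in E. coli from a high-copy ColE1/pUC-type origin and selected with ampicillin through the β-lactamase (AmpR) gene and its native promoter. Remnants of a lac promoter/operator region and an SV40 origin with an adjacent SV40 poly(A) signal are also carried in the backbone. No mammalian selection marker is annotated, so the plasmid appears suited to transient transfection.

Expression is driven by the composite CAG promoter: the CMV immediate-early enhancer, the chicken β-actin promoter and a chimeric β-actin/β-globin intron. Transcripts are terminated by the rabbit β-globin polyadenylation signal. The short HBB fragments flagged on either side of the insert are most likely globin-derived sequences belonging to this cassette rather than separate coding elements.

The synthetic open reading frame encodes, from the N terminus, a nuclear export sequence (stated in the catalogue but not separately annotated), a V5 epitope tag, eMagAF, and residues 141-321 of ALIBi. The annotation software matches eMagAF to nMagHigh1, the negative Magnet variant of the Neurospora Vivid photoreceptor, which heterodimerizes with a positive Magnet partner under blue light. It matches the ALIBi fragment to E. coli BirA, indicating a biotin ligase-derived half.

The design implies a split, light-gated system in which blue light brings this cytoplasmically retained C-terminal half together with a complementary N-terminal fragment on a partner construct, presumably restoring biotinylation activity for proximity labelling. The record itself does not describe that partner or the assay. The associated publication concerns subcellular mapping of translational machinery.
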