Addgene plasmid #235621: pCAGEN_NES_V5_eMagAF_C141
Purpose: Encodes ALIBi C-terminal fragment, residues 141-321, fused to eMagAF (enhanced Magnet, acidic, fast), V5, and nuclear export sequence
Depositing lab: Maria Barna. Depositing organization: Stanford University. Publication: A subcellular map of translational machinery composition and regulation at the single-molecule level. Zhang Z, Xu A, Bai Y, Chen Y, Cates K, Kerr C, Bermudez A, Susanto TT, Wysong K, Garcia Marques FJ, Nolan GP, Pitteri S, Barna M. Science. 2025 Mar 7;387(6738):eadn2623. doi: 10.1126/science.adn2623. Epub 2025 Mar 7. PubMed 40048539.
Backbone
  Vector backbone: pCAGEN
  Vector type: Mammalian Expression
Growth in bacteria
  Bacterial resistance: Ampicillin, 100 μg/mL
  Growth temperature: 37°C
  Growth strain: DH5alpha
  Copy number: High Copy
Gene/Insert
  Gene/Insert name: ALIBi C-terminal fragment (alt name: NES-V5-eMagAF-C141)
  Species: Synthetic
  Mutation: residues 141-321
  Tag / fusion protein: NES-V5-eMagAF (N terminal on insert)
  Cloning method: Gibson Cloning
Terms and licenses: Academic/Nonprofit Terms; Industry Terms: Not Available to Industry
How to cite: pCAGEN_NES_V5_eMagAF_C141 was a gift from Maria Barna (Addgene plasmid # 235621 ; http://n2t.net/addgene:235621 ; RRID:Addgene_235621)
